Addgene plasmid #127327: pcDNA3.1(+)/(CAA)12 + (AGAGAG)7 5′ leader GUG-nLuc-3XFLAG
Purpose: Express 3xFLAG tagged nanoLuciferase (nLuc) from GUG start codon from mRNA with (AGAGAG)7 repeats in 5' UTR
Depositing lab: Jeremy Wilusz. Depositing organization: University of Pennsylvania. Publication: Ribosome queuing enables non-AUG translation to be resistant to multiple protein synthesis inhibitors. Kearse MG, Goldman DH, Choi J, Nwaezeapu C, Liang D, Green KM, Goldstrohm AC, Todd PK, Green R, Wilusz JE. Genes Dev. 2019 Jun 6. pii: gad.324715.119. doi: 10.1101/gad.324715.119. PubMed 31171704.
Backbone
  Vector backbone: pcDNA3.1(+)
  Total vector size (bp): 5994
  Vector type: Mammalian Expression
  Selectable markers: Neomycin (select with G418)
Growth in bacteria
  Bacterial resistance: Ampicillin, 100 μg/mL
  Growth temperature: 37°C
  Growth strain: DH5alpha
  Copy number: High Copy
Gene/Insert
  Gene/Insert name: nanoLuciferase (alt name: nLuc)
  Promoter: CMV
  Tag / fusion protein: 3xFLAG (C terminal on insert)
  Cloning method: Restriction Enzyme; 5′ cloning site SacI (not destroyed); 3′ cloning site ApaI (not destroyed)
  Sequencing primers: 5′ CGCAAATGGGCGGTAGGCGTG
Terms and licenses: Academic/Nonprofit Terms; Industry Terms: Not Available to Industry
How to cite: pcDNA3.1(+)/(CAA)12 + (AGAGAG)7 5′ leader GUG-nLuc-3XFLAG was a gift from Jeremy Wilusz (Addgene plasmid # 127327 ; http://n2t.net/addgene:127327 ; RRID:Addgene_127327)
