[The description below was written by a language model from this plasmid's Addgene catalogue record and pLannotate feature annotations shown in this document.]
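Description:
pcDNA3.1(+)/(CAA)12 + (AGAGAG)7 5′ leader GUG-nLuc-3XFLAG is a roughly 6 kb mammalian expression plasmid built on the pcDNA3.1(+) backbone. It serves as a reporter for translation initiation at a non-AUG start codon. In E. coli it is maintained at high copy through a ColE1/pUC-type origin and selected with ampicillin via the β-lactamase gene. An f1 origin is also present. For mammalian cells, an SV40 early promoter drives a neomycin phosphotransferase gene terminated by the SV40 poly(A) signal, which allows G418 selection of stable transfectants.

The payload sits between the SacI and ApaI sites. The CMV immediate-early enhancer and promoter drive transcription, and a T7 promoter lies just downstream, which could in principle support in vitro transcription of the same mRNA. The transcript begins with a synthetic 5′ leader that the name describes as twelve CAA repeats plus seven AGAGAG repeats. This leader is not annotated separately in the feature table, but it would fall in the gap between the T7 promoter and the coding region. The leader precedes a human codon-optimized NanoLuc luciferase open reading frame that starts with GUG instead of AUG. That substitution probably explains why the luciferase is annotated as a fragment. NanoLuc is fused at its C terminus to a 3xFLAG epitope, and the bovine growth hormone poly(A) signal ends the cassette.

Luminescence and anti-FLAG detection together report how efficiently ribosomes initiate at the GUG codon in this defined leader context. The associated study examined ribosome queuing and the resistance of non-AUG translation to protein synthesis inhibitors. The short HIV-1 LTR, lacI and ble fragments in the table are most likely incidental annotation matches to backbone sequence, not functional elements.
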