Features (pLannotate 1.2.2; 21 found; start..end, strand, type, name):
     28..80      -  misc_feature   bom (fragment): basis of mobility region from pBR322
    235..614     +  enhancer       CMV enhancer: human cytomegalovirus immediate early enhancer
    615..818     +  promoter       CMV promoter: human cytomegalovirus (CMV) immediate early promoter
    814..847     +  LTR            5' LTR (truncated) (fragment): truncated 5' long terminal repeat (LTR) from HIV-1
    863..881     +  promoter       T7 promoter: promoter for bacteriophage T7 RNA polymerase
    967..1478    +  CDS            Nluc (fragment): NanoLuc® luciferase human codon-optimized
   1479..1544    +  CDS            3xFLAG: three tandem FLAG® epitope tags, followed by an enterokinase cleavage site
   1594..1818    +  polyA_signal   bGH poly(A) signal: bovine growth hormone polyadenylation signal
   1822..1843    +  promoter       SV40 promoter (fragment): SV40 enhancer and early promoter
   1864..2292    +  rep_origin     f1 ori (sequence partly withheld): f1 bacteriophage origin of replication; arrow indicates direction of (+) strand synthesis
   2306..2635    +  promoter       SV40 promoter: SV40 enhancer and early promoter
   2702..3493    +  CDS            neo: KKA2_KLEPN - Also known as kan, nptII. Experimental evidence at protein level: Swiss-Prot protein existence level 1. Resistance to kanamycin, neomycin, paromomycin, ribostamycin, butirosin and gentamicin B. From Klebsiella pneumoniae.
   3517..3675    +  CDS            ble (fragment): BLE_KLEPN - Experimental evidence at protein level: Swiss-Prot protein existence level 1. Binding protein with a strong affinity to the bleomycin family of antibiotics. Binds to CL990; an antimitotic-antibiotic compound. From Klebsiella pneumoniae.
   3670..3791    +  polyA_signal   SV40 poly(A) signal: SV40 polyadenylation signal
   3864..3880    -  protein_bind   lac operator: The lac repressor binds to the lac operator to inhibit transcription in E. coli. This inhibition can be relieved by adding lactose or isopropyl-β-D-thiogalactopyranoside (IPTG). lac repressor encoded by lacI
   3888..3918    -  promoter       lac promoter: promoter for the E. coli lac operon
   3933..3954    -  protein_bind   CAP binding site: CAP binding activates transcription in the presence of cAMP. E. coli catabolite activator protein
   3967..4059    -  CDS            lacI (fragment): lac repressor; lacI; The lac repressor binds to the lac operator to inhibit transcription in E. coli. This inhibition can be relieved by adding lactose or isopropyl-β-D-thiogalactopyranoside (IPTG).
   4242..4830    -  rep_origin     ori: high-copy-number ColE1/pMB1/pBR322/pUC origin of replication
   5001..5861    -  CDS            AmpR: β-lactamase; bla; confers resistance to ampicillin, carbenicillin, and related antibiotics
   5862..5966    -  promoter       AmpR promoter: bla
>Addgene plasmid #127327 | pcDNA3.1(+)/(CAA)12 + (AGAGAG)7 5′ leader GUG-nLuc-3XFLAG | addgene full sequence | sequence record 247691 | Addgene NGS Result
GACGGATCGGGAGATCTCCCGATCCCCTATGGTGCACTCTCAGTACAATCTGCTCTGATGCCGCATAGTT
AAGCCAGTATCTGCTCCCTGCTTGTGTGTTGGAGGTCGCTGAGTAGTGCGCGAGCAAAATTTAAGCTACA
ACAAGGCAAGGCTTGACCGACAATTGCATGAAGAATCTGCTTAGGGTTAGGCGTTTTGCGCTGCTTCGCG
ATGTACGGGCCAGATATACGCGTTGACATTGATTATTGACTAGTTATTAATAGTAATCAATTACGGGGTC
ATTAGTTCATAGCCCATATATGGAGTTCCGCGTTACATAACTTACGGTAAATGGCCCGCCTGGCTGACCG
CCCAACGACCCCCGCCCATTGACGTCAATAATGACGTATGTTCCCATAGTAACGCCAATAGGGACTTTCC
ATTGACGTCAATGGGTGGAGTATTTACGGTAAACTGCCCACTTGGCAGTACATCAAGTGTATCATATGCC
AAGTACGCCCCCTATTGACGTCAATGACGGTAAATGGCCCGCCTGGCATTATGCCCAGTACATGACCTTA
TGGGACTTTCCTACTTGGCAGTACATCTACGTATTAGTCATCGCTATTACCATGGTGATGCGGTTTTGGC
AGTACATCAATGGGCGTGGATAGCGGTTTGACTCACGGGGATTTCCAAGTCTCCACCCCATTGACGTCAA
TGGGAGTTTGTTTTGGCACCAAAATCAACGGGACTTTCCAAAATGTCGTAACAACTCCGCCCCATTGACG
CAAATGGGCGGTAGGCGTGTACGGTGGGAGGTCTATATAAGCAGAGCTCTCTGGCTAACTAGAGAACCCA
CTGCTTACTGGCTTATCGAAATTAATACGACTCACTATAGGAAAGAGAGCAACAAAGAGAGCAACAAAGA
GAGCAACAAAGAGAGCAACAAAGAGAGCAACAAAGAGAGCAACAAAGAGAGCACCGTGGTCTTCACACTC
GAAGATTTCGTTGGGGACTGGCGACAGACAGCCGGCTACAACCTGGACCAAGTCCTTGAACAGGGAGGTG
TGTCCAGTTTGTTTCAGAATCTCGGGGTGTCCGTAACTCCGATCCAAAGGATTGTCCTGAGCGGTGAAAA
TGGGCTGAAGATCGACATCCATGTCATCATCCCGTATGAAGGTCTGAGCGGCGACCAAATGGGCCAGATC
GAAAAAATTTTTAAGGTGGTGTACCCTGTGGATGATCATCACTTTAAGGTGATCCTGCACTATGGCACAC
TGGTAATCGACGGGGTTACGCCGAACATGATCGACTATTTCGGACGGCCGTATGAAGGCATCGCCGTGTT
CGACGGCAAAAAGATCACTGTAACAGGGACCCTGTGGAACGGCAACAAAATTATCGACGAGCGCCTGATC
AACCCCGACGGCTCCCTGCTGTTCCGAGTAACCATCAACGGAGTGACCGGCTGGCGGCTGTGCGAACGCA
TTCTGGCGGACTACAAAGACCATGACGGTGATTATAAAGATCATGACATCGATTACAAGGATGACGATGA
CAAGTAAGGCCGCGACTCTAGAGGGCCCGTTTAAACCCGCTGATCAGCCTCGACTGTGCCTTCTAGTTGC
CAGCCATCTGTTGTTTGCCCCTCCCCCGTGCCTTCCTTGACCCTGGAAGGTGCCACTCCCACTGTCCTTT
CCTAATAAAATGAGGAAATTGCATCGCATTGTCTGAGTAGGTGTCATTCTATTCTGGGGGGTGGGGTGGG
GCAGGACAGCAAGGGGGAGGATTGGGAAGACAATAGCAGGCATGCTGGGGATGCGGTGGGCTCTATGGCT
TCTGAGGCGGAAAGAACCAGCTGGGGCTCTAGGGGGTATCCCC
[124 nt withheld, positions 1864-1987]
C
[91 nt withheld, positions 1989-2079]
A
[49 nt withheld, positions 2081-2129]
CCTTTGACGTTGGAGTCCACGTTCTTT
[37 nt withheld, positions 2157-2193]
ACCCTATCTCGGTCTATTCTTTTGATTTATAAGGGATTTTGCCGATTTCGGCCTATTGGTTAAAAAATGA
GCTGATTTAACAAAAATTTAACGCGAATTAATTCTGTGGAATGTGTGTCAGTTAGGGTGTGGAAAGTCCC
CAGGCTCCCCAGCAGGCAGAAGTATGCAAAGCATGCATCTCAATTAGTCAGCAACCAGGTGTGGAAAGTC
CCCAGGCTCCCCAGCAGGCAGAAGTATGCAAAGCATGCATCTCAATTAGTCAGCAACCATAGTCCCGCCC
CTAACTCCGCCCATCCCGCCCCTAACTCCGCCCAGTTCCGCCCATTCTCCGCCCCATGGCTGACTAATTT
TTTTTATTTATGCAGAGGCCGAGGCCGCCTCTGCCTCTGAGCTATTCCAGAAGTAGTGAGGAGGCTTTTT
TGGAGGCCTAGGCTTTTGCAAAAAGCTCCCGGGAGCTTGTATATCCATTTTCGGATCTGATCAAGAGACA
GGATGAGGATCGTTTCGCATGATTGAACAAGATGGATTGCACGCAGGTTCTCCGGCCGCTTGGGTGGAGA
GGCTATTCGGCTATGACTGGGCACAACAGACAATCGGCTGCTCTGATGCCGCCGTGTTCCGGCTGTCAGC
GCAGGGGCGCCCGGTTCTTTTTGTCAAGACCGACCTGTCCGGTGCCCTGAATGAACTGCAGGACGAGGCA
GCGCGGCTATCGTGGCTGGCCACGACGGGCGTTCCTTGCGCAGCTGTGCTCGACGTTGTCACTGAAGCGG
GAAGGGACTGGCTGCTATTGGGCGAAGTGCCGGGGCAGGATCTCCTGTCATCTCACCTTGCTCCTGCCGA
GAAAGTATCCATCATGGCTGATGCAATGCGGCGGCTGCATACGCTTGATCCGGCTACCTGCCCATTCGAC
CACCAAGCGAAACATCGCATCGAGCGAGCACGTACTCGGATGGAAGCCGGTCTTGTCGATCAGGATGATC
TGGACGAAGAGCATCAGGGGCTCGCGCCAGCCGAACTGTTCGCCAGGCTCAAGGCGCGCATGCCCGACGG
CGAGGATCTCGTCGTGACCCATGGCGATGCCTGCTTGCCGAATATCATGGTGGAAAATGGCCGCTTTTCT
GGATTCATCGACTGTGGCCGGCTGGGTGTGGCGGACCGCTATCAGGACATAGCGTTGGCTACCCGTGATA
TTGCTGAAGAGCTTGGCGGCGAATGGGCTGACCGCTTCCTCGTGCTTTACGGTATCGCCGCTCCCGATTC
GCAGCGCATCGCCTTCTATCGCCTTCTTGACGAGTTCTTCTGAGCGGGACTCTGGGGTTCGAAATGACCG
ACCAAGCGACGCCCAACCTGCCATCACGAGATTTCGATTCCACCGCCGCCTTCTATGAAAGGTTGGGCTT
CGGAATCGTTTTCCGGGACGCCGGCTGGATGATCCTCCAGCGCGGGGATCTCATGCTGGAGTTCTTCGCC
CACCCCAACTTGTTTATTGCAGCTTATAATGGTTACAAATAAAGCAATAGCATCACAAATTTCACAAATA
AAGCATTTTTTTCACTGCATTCTAGTTGTGGTTTGTCCAAACTCATCAATGTATCTTATCATGTCTGTAT
ACCGTCGACCTCTAGCTAGAGCTTGGCGTAATCATGGTCATAGCTGTTTCCTGTGTGAAATTGTTATCCG
CTCACAATTCCACACAACATACGAGCCGGAAGCATAAAGTGTAAAGCCTGGGGTGCCTAATGAGTGAGCT
AACTCACATTAATTGCGTTGCGCTCACTGCCCGCTTTCCAGTCGGGAAACCTGTCGTGCCAGCTGCATTA
ATGAATCGGCCAACGCGCGGGGAGAGGCGGTTTGCGTATTGGGCGCTCTTCCGCTTCCTCGCTCACTGAC
TCGCTGCGCTCGGTCGTTCGGCTGCGGCGAGCGGTATCAGCTCACTCAAAGGCGGTAATACGGTTATCCA
CAGAATCAGGGGATAACGCAGGAAAGAACATGTGAGCAAAAGGCCAGCAAAAGGCCAGGAACCGTAAAAA
GGCCGCGTTGCTGGCGTTTTTCCATAGGCTCCGCCCCCCTGACGAGCATCACAAAAATCGACGCTCAAGT
CAGAGGTGGCGAAACCCGACAGGACTATAAAGATACCAGGCGTTTCCCCCTGGAAGCTCCCTCGTGCGCT
CTCCTGTTCCGACCCTGCCGCTTACCGGATACCTGTCCGCCTTTCTCCCTTCGGGAAGCGTGGCGCTTTC
TCATAGCTCACGCTGTAGGTATCTCAGTTCGGTGTAGGTCGTTCGCTCCAAGCTGGGCTGTGTGCACGAA
CCCCCCGTTCAGCCCGACCGCTGCGCCTTATCCGGTAACTATCGTCTTGAGTCCAACCCGGTAAGACACG
ACTTATCGCCACTGGCAGCAGCCACTGGTAACAGGATTAGCAGAGCGAGGTATGTAGGCGGTGCTACAGA
GTTCTTGAAGTGGTGGCCTAACTACGGCTACACTAGAAGAACAGTATTTGGTATCTGCGCTCTGCTGAAG
CCAGTTACCTTCGGAAAAAGAGTTGGTAGCTCTTGATCCGGCAAACAAACCACCGCTGGTAGCGGTGGTT
TTTTTGTTTGCAAGCAGCAGATTACGCGCAGAAAAAAAGGATCTCAAGAAGATCCTTTGATCTTTTCTAC
GGGGTCTGACGCTCAGTGGAACGAAAACTCACGTTAAGGGATTTTGGTCATGAGATTATCAAAAAGGATC
TTCACCTAGATCCTTTTAAATTAAAAATGAAGTTTTAAATCAATCTAAAGTATATATGAGTAAACTTGGT
CTGACAGTTACCAATGCTTAATCAGTGAGGCACCTATCTCAGCGATCTGTCTATTTCGTTCATCCATAGT
TGCCTGACTCCCCGTCGTGTAGATAACTACGATACGGGAGGGCTTACCATCTGGCCCCAGTGCTGCAATG
ATACCGCGAGACCCACGCTCACCGGCTCCAGATTTATCAGCAATAAACCAGCCAGCCGGAAGGGCCGAGC
GCAGAAGTGGTCCTGCAACTTTATCCGCCTCCATCCAGTCTATTAATTGTTGCCGGGAAGCTAGAGTAAG
TAGTTCGCCAGTTAATAGTTTGCGCAACGTTGTTGCCATTGCTACAGGCATCGTGGTGTCACGCTCGTCG
TTTGGTATGGCTTCATTCAGCTCCGGTTCCCAACGATCAAGGCGAGTTACATGATCCCCCATGTTGTGCA
AAAAAGCGGTTAGCTCCTTCGGTCCTCCGATCGTTGTCAGAAGTAAGTTGGCCGCAGTGTTATCACTCAT
GGTTATGGCAGCACTGCATAATTCTCTTACTGTCATGCCATCCGTAAGATGCTTTTCTGTGACTGGTGAG
TACTCAACCAAGTCATTCTGAGAATAGTGTATGCGGCGACCGAGTTGCTCTTGCCCGGCGTCAATACGGG
ATAATACCGCGCCACATAGCAGAACTTTAAAAGTGCTCATCATTGGAAAACGTTCTTCGGGGCGAAAACT
CTCAAGGATCTTACCGCTGTTGAGATCCAGTTCGATGTAACCCACTCGTGCACCCAACTGATCTTCAGCA
TCTTTTACTTTCACCAGCGTTTCTGGGTGAGCAAAAACAGGAAGGCAAAATGCCGCAAAAAAGGGAATAA
GGGCGACACGGAAATGTTGAATACTCATACTCTTCCTTTTTCAATATTATTGAAGCATTTATCAGGGTTA
TTGTCTCATGAGCGGATACATATTTGAATGTATTTAGAAAAATAAACAAATAGGGGTTCCGCGCACATTT
CCCCGAAAAGTGCCACCTGACGTC
